>Addgene plasmid #114253 | pMXBC_bFq | addgene full sequence | sequence record 225143 | Addgene NGS Result
CACTCTGTGACTTGGTCTCATGCCGGAGTGAGACCGGCCTAGCAGGTGTGAGTTTGTCAGACCAAGTTTA
CTCATATATACTTTAGATTGATTTAAAACTTCATTTTTAATTTAAAAGGATCTAGGTGAAGATCCTTTTT
GATAATCTCATGACCAAAATCCCTTAACGTGAGTTTTCGTTCCACTGAGCGTCAGACCCCGTAGAAAAGA
TCAAAGGATCTTCTTGAGATCCTTTTTTTCTGCGCGTAATCTGCTGCTTGCAAACAAAAAAACCACCGCT
ACCAGCGGTGGTTTGTTTGCCGGATCAAGAGCTACCAACTCTTTTTCCGAAGGTAACTGGCTTCAGCAGA
GCGCAGATACCAAATACTGTTCTTCTAGTGTAGCCGTAGTTAGGCCACCACTTCAAGAACTCTGTAGCAC
CGCCTACATACCTCGCTCTGCTAATCCTGTTACCAGTGGCTGCTGCCAGTGGCGATAAGTCGTGTCTTAC
CGGGTTGGACTCAAGACGATAGTTACCGGATAAGGCGCAGCGGTCGGGCTGAACGGGGGGTTCGTGCACA
CAGCCCAGCTTGGAGCGAACGACCTACACCGAACTGAGATACCTACAGCGTGAGCTATGAGAAAGCGCCA
CGCTTCCCGAAGGGAGAAAGGCGGACAGGTATCCGGTAAGCGGCAGGGTCGGAACAGGAGAGCGCACGAG
GGAGCTTCCAGGGGGAAACGCCTGGTATCTTTATAGTCCTGTCGGGTTTCGCCACCTCTGACTTGAGCGT
CGATTTTTGTGATGCTCGTCAGGGGGGCGGAGCCTATGGAAAAACGCCAGCAACGCGGCCTTTTTACGGT
TCCTGGCCTTTTGCTGGCCTTTTGCTCACATGTTCTTTCCTGCGTTATCCCCTGATTCTGTGGATAACCG
TATTACCGCCTTTGAGTGAGCTGATACCGCTCGCCGCAGCCGAACGACCGAGCGCAGCGAGTCAGTGAGC
GAGGAAGCGGAAGAGCGCCCAATACGCAAACCGCCTCTCCCCGCGCGTTGGCCGATTCATTAATGCAGCT
GGCACGACAGGTTTCCCGACTGGAAAGCGGGCAGTGAGCGCAACGCAATTAATGTGAGTTAGCTCACTCA
TTAGGCACCCCAGGCTTTACACTTTATGCTTCCGGCTCGTATGTTGTGTGGAATTGTGAGCGGATAACAA
TTTCACACAGGAAACAGCTATGACCATGATTACGCCAAGCTTGCATGCCTGCAGGTCGACTCTAGAGGAT
CCCCGGGTACCGAGCTCGAATTCACTGGCCGTCGTTTTACAACGTCGTGACTGGGAAAACCCTGGCGTTA
CCCAACTTAATCGCCTTGCAGCACATCCCCCTTTCGCCAGCTGGCGTAATAGCGAAGAGGCCCGCACCGA
TCGCCCTTCCCAACAGTTGCGCAGCCTGAATGGCGAATGGCGCCTGATGCGGTATTTTCTCCTTACGCAT
CTGTGCGGTATTTCACACCGCATATGGTGCACTCTCAGTACAATCTGCTCTGATGCCGCATAGTTAAGCC
AGCCCCGACACCCGCCAACACCCGCTGACGCGCCCTGACGGGCTTGTCTGCTCCCGGCATCCGCTTACAG
ACAAGCTGTGACAAGTACCACCTGGAACGCCAAAGGTCTCACGCTTGAGACCAAGTCACGAAGTGTGCGG
CCGCCTTCAGCGGCCGCACGAATAAATACCTGTGACGGAAGATCACTTCGCAGAATAAATAAATCCTGGT
GTCCCTGTTGATACCGGGAAGCCCTGGGCCAACTTTTGGCGAAAATGAGACGTTGATCGGCACGTAAGAG
GTTCCAACTTTCACCATAATGAAATAAGATCACTACCGGGCGTATTTTTTGAGTTATCGAGATTTTCAGG
AGCTAAGGAAGCTAAAATGGAGAAAAAAATCACTGGATATACCACCGTTGATATATCCCAATGGCATCGT
AAAGAACATTTTGAGGCATTTCAGTCAGTTGCTCAATGTACCTATAACCAGACCGTTCAGCTGGATATTA
CGGCCTTTTTAAAGACCGTAAAGAAAAATAAGCACAAGTTTTATCCGGCCTTTATTCACATTCTTGCCCG
CCTGATGAATGCTCATCCGGAGTTCCGTATGGCAATGAAAGACGGTGAGCTGGTGATATGGGATAGTGTT
CACCCTTGTTACACCGTTTTCCATGAGCAAACTGAAACGTTTTCATCGCTCTGGAGTGAATACCACGACG
ATTTCCGGCAGTTTCTACACATATATTCGCAAGATGTGGCGTGTTACGGTGAAAACCTGGCCTATTTCCC
TAAAGGGTTTATTGAGAATATGTTTTTCGTCTCAGCCAATCCCTGGGTGAGTTTCACCAGTTTTGATTTA
AACGTGGCCAATATGGACAACTTCTTCGCCCCCGTTTTCACCATGGGCAAATATTATACGCAAGGCGACA
AGGTGCTGATGCCGCTGGCGATTCAGGTTCATCATGCCGTTTGTGATGGCTTCCATGTCGGCAGAATGCT
TAATGAATTACAACAGTACTGCGATGAGTGGCAGGGCGGGGCGTAAGAGCTGGAGCGGCGTAACCGTCGC
ACAGGAAGGACAGAGAAAGCGCGGATCTGGGAAGTGACGGACAGAACGGTCAGGACCTGGATTGGGGAGG
CGGTTGCCGCCGCTGCTGCTGACGGTGTGACGTTCTCTGTTCCGGTCACACCACATACGTTCCGCCATTC
CTATGCGATGCACATGCTGTATGCCGGTATACCGCTGAAAGTTCTGCAAAGCCTGATGGGACATAAGTCC
ATCAGTTCAACGGAAGTCTACACGAAGGTTTTTGCGCTGGATGTGGCTGCCCGGCTCCGGGTGCAGTTTG
CGATGCCGGAGTCTGATGCGGTTGCGATGCTGAAACAATTATCCTGAGAATAAATGCCTTGGCCTTTATA
TGGAAATGTGGAACTGAGTGGATATGCTGTTTTTGTCTGTTAAACAGAGAAGCTGGCTGTTATCCACTGA
GAAGCGAACGAAACAGTCGGGAAAATCTCCCATTATCGTAGAGATCCGCATTATTAATCTCAGGAGCCTG
TGTAGCGTTTATAGGAAGTAGTGTTCTGTCATGATGCCTGCAAGCGGTAACGAAAACGATTTGAATATGC
CTTCAGGAACAATAGAAATCTTCGTGCGGTGTTACGTTGAAGTGGAGCGGATTATGTCAGCAATGGACAG
AACAACCTAATGAACACAGAACCATGATGTGGTCTGTCCTTTTACAGCCAGTAGTGCTCGCCGCAGTCGA
GCGACAGGGCGAAGCCCTCGAGTGAGCGAGGAAGCACCAGGGAACAGCACTTATATATTCTGCTTACACA
CGATGCCTGAAAAAACTTCCCTTGGGGTTATCCACTTATCCACGGGGATATTTTTATAATTATTTTTTTT
ATAGTTTTTAGATCTTCTTTTTTAGAGCGCCTTGTAGGCCTTTATCCATGCTGGTTCTAGAGAAGGTGTT
GTGACAAATTGCCCTTTCAGTGTGACAAATCACCCTCAAATGACAGTCCTGTCTGTGACAAATTGCCCTT
AACCCTGTGACAAATTGCCCTCAGAAGAAGCTGTTTTTTCACAAAGTTATCCCTGCTTATTGACTCTTTT
TTATTTAGTGTGACAATCTAAAAACTTGTCACACTTCACATGGATCTGTCATGGCGGAAACAGCGGTTAT
CAATCACAAGAAACGTAAAAATAGCCCGCGAATCGTCCAGTCAAACGACCTCACTGAGGCGGCATATAGT
CTCTCCCGGGATCAAAAACGTATGCTGTATCTGTTCGTTGACCAGATCAGAAAATCTGATGGCACCCTAC
AGGAACATGACGGTATCTGCGAGATCCATGTTGCTAAATATGCTGAAATATTCGGATTGACCTCTGCGGA
AGCCAGTAAGGATATACGGCAGGCATTGAAGAGTTTCGCGGGGAAGGAAGTGGTTTTTTATCGCCCTGAA
GAGGATGCCGGCGATGAAAAAGGCTATGAATCTTTTCCTTGGTTTATCAAACGTGCGCACAGTCCATCCA
GAGGGCTTTACAGTGTACATATCAACCCATATCTCATTCCCTTCTTTATCGGGTTACAGAACCGGTTTAC
GCAGTTTCGGCTTAGTGAAACAAAAGAAATCACCAATCCGTATGCCATGCGTTTATACGAATCCCTGTGT
CAGTATCGTAAGCCGGATGGCTCAGGCATCGTGTCTCTGAAAATCGACTGGATCATAGAGCGTTACCAGC
TGCCTCAAAGTTACCAGCGTATGCCTGACTTCCGCCGCCGCTTCCTGCAGGTCTGTGTTAATGAGATCAA
CAGCAGAACTCCAATGCGCCTCTCATACATTGAGAAAAAGAAAGGCCGCCAGACGACTCATATCGTATTT
TCCTTCCGCGATATCACTTCCATGACGACAGGATAGTCTGAGGGTTATCTGTCACAGATTTGAGGGTGGT
TCGTCACATTTGTTCTGACCTACTGAGGGTAATTTGTCACAGTTTTGCTGTTTCCTTCAGCCTGCATGGA
TTTTCTCATACTTTTTGAACTGTAATTTTTAAGGAAGCCAAATTTGAGGGCAGTTTGTCACAGTTGATTT
CCTTCTCTTTCCCTTCGTCATGTGACCTGATATCGGGGGTTAGTTCGTCATCATTGATGAGGGTTGATTA
TCACAGTTTATTACTCTGAATTGGCTATCCGCGTGTGTACCTCTACCTGGAGTTTTTCCCACGGTGGATA
TTTCTTCTTGCGCTGAGCGTAAGAGCTATCTGACAGAACAGTTCTTCTTTGCTTCCTCGCCAGTTCGCTC
GCTATGCTCGGTTACACGGCTGCGGCGAGCGCTAGTGATAATAAGTGACTGAGGTATGTGGTGTTCTTAT
CTCCTTTTGTAGTGTTGCTCTTATTTTAAACAACTTTGCGGTTTTTTGATGACTTTGCGATTTTGTTGTT
GCTTTGCAGTAAATTGCAAGATTTAATAAAAAAACGCAAAGCAATGATTAAAGGATGTTCAGAATGAAAC
TCATGGAAACACTTAACCAGTGCATAAACGCTGGTCATGAAATGACGAAGGCTATCGCCATTGCACAGTT
TAATGATGACAGCCCGGAAGCGAGGAAAATAACCCGGCGCTGGAGAATAGGTGAAGCAGCGGATTTAGTT
GGGGTTTCTTCTCAGGCTATCAGAGATGCCGAGAAAGCAGGGCGACTACCGCACCCGGATATGGAAATTC
GAGGACGGGTTGAGCAACGTGTTGGTTATACAATTGAACAAATTAATCATATGCGTGATGTGTTTGGTAC
GCGATTGCGACGTGCTGAGGACGTATTTCCACCGGTGATCGGGGTTGCTGCCCATAAAGGTGGCGTTTAC
AAAACCTCAGTTTCTGTTCATCTTGCTCAGGATCTGGCTCTGAAGGGGCTACGTGTTTTGCTCGTGGAAG
GTAACGACCCCCAGGGAACAGCCTCAATGTATCACGGATGGGTACCAGATCTTCATATTCATGCAGAAGA
TACTCTCCTGCCTTTCTATCTTGGGGAAAAGGACGATGTCACTTATGCAATAAAGCCCACTTGCTGGCCG
GGGCTTGACATTATTCCTTCCTGTCTGGCTCTGCACCGTATTGAAACTGAGTTAATGGGCAAATTTGATG
AAGGTAAACTGCCCACCGATCCACACCTGATGCTCCGACTGGCCATTGAAACTGTTGCTCATGACTATGA
TGTCATAGTTATTGACAGCGCGCCTAACCTGGGTATCGGCACGATTAATGTCGTATGTGCTGCTGATGTG
CTGATTGTTCCCACGCCTGCTGAGTTGTTTGACTACACCTCCGCACTGCAGTTTTTCGATATGCTTCGTG
ATCTGCTCAAGAACGTTGATCTTAAAGGGTTCGAGCCTGATGTACGTATTTTGCTTACCAAATACAGCAA
TAGTAATGGCTCTCAGTCCCCGTGGATGGAGGAGCAAATTCGGGATGCCTGGGGAAGCATGGTTCTAAAA
AATGTTGTACGTGAAACGGATGAAGTTGGTAAAGGTCAGATCCGGATGAGAACTGTTTTTGAACAGGCCA
TTGATCAACGCAGTTCAACTGGTGCCTGGAGAAATGCTCTTTCTATTTGGGAACCTGTCTGCAATGAAAT
TTTCGATCGTCTGATTAAACCACGCTGGGAGATTAGATAATGAAGCGTGCGCCTGTTATTCCAAAACATA
CGCTCAATACTCAACCGGTTGAAGATACTTCGTTATCGACACCAGCTGCCCCGATGGTGGATTCGTTAAT
TGCGCGCGTAGGAGTAATGGCTCGCGGTAATGCCATTACTTTGCCTGTATGTGGTCGGGATGTGAAGTTT
ACTCTTGAAGTGCTCCGGGGTGATAGTGTTGAGAAAACCTCTCGGGTATGGTCAGGTAATGAACGTGACC
AGGAGCTGCTTACTGAGGACGCACTGGATGATCTCATCCCTTCTTTTCTACTGACTGGTCAACAGACACC
GGCGTTCGGTCGAAGAGTATCTGGTGTCATAGAAATTGCCGATGGGAGTCGCCGTCGTAAAGCTGCTGCA
CTTACCGAAAGTGATTATCGTGTTCTGGTTGGCGAGCTGGATGATGAGCAGATGGCTGCATTATCCAGAT
TGGGTAACGATTATCGCCCAACAAGTGCTTATGAACGTGGTCAGCGTTATGCAAGCCGATTGCAGAATGA
ATTTGCTGGAAATATTTCTGCGCTGGCTGATGCGGAAAATATTTCACGTAAGATTATTACCCGCTGTATC
AACACCGCCAAATTGCCTAAATCAGTTGTTGCTCTTTTTTCTCACCCCGGTGAACTATCTGCCCGGTCAG
GTGATGCACTTCAAAAAGCCTTTACAGATAAAGAGGAATTACTTAAGCAGCAGGCATCTAACCTTCATGA
GCAGAAAAAAGCTGGGGTGATATTTGAAGCTGAAGAAGTTATCACTCTTTTAACTTCTGTGCTTAAAACG
TCATCTGCATCAAGAACTAGTTTAAGCTCACGACATCAGTTTGCTCCTGGAGCGACAGTATTGTATAAGG
GCGATAAAATGGTGCTTAACCTGGACAGGTCACGTGTTCCAACTGAGTGTATAGAGAAAATTGAGGCCAT
TCTTAAGGAACTTGAAAAGCCAGCACCCTGATGCGACCACGTTTTAGTCTACGTTTATCTGTCTTTACTT
AATGTCCTTTGTTACAGGCCAGAAAGCATAACTGGCCTGAATATTCTCTCTGGGCCCACTGTTCCACTTG
TATCGTCGGTCTGATAATCAGACTGGGACCACGGTCCCACTCGTATCGTCGGTCTGATTATTAGTCTGGG
ACCACGGTCCCACTCGTATCGTCGGTCTGATTATTAGTCTGGGACCACGGTCCCACTCGTATCGTCGGTC
TGATAATCAGACTGGGACCACGGTCCCACTCGTATCGTCGGTCTGATTATTAGTCTGGGACCATGGTCCC
ACTCGTATCGTCGGTCTGATTATTAGTCTGGGACCACGGTCCCACTCGTATCGTCGGTCTGATTATTAGT
CTGGAACCACGGTCCCACTCGTATCGTCGGTCTGATTATTAGTCTGGGACCACGGTCCCACTCGTATCGT
CGGTCTGATTATTAGTCTGGGACCACGATCCCACTCGTGTTGTCGGTCTGATTATCGGTCTGGGACCACG
GTCCCACTTGTATTGTCGATCAGACTATCAGCGTGAGACTACGATTCCATCAATGCCTGTCAAGGGCAAG
TATTGACATGTCGTCGTAACCTGTAGAACGGAGTAACCTCGGTGTGCGGTTGTATGCCTGCTGTGGATTG
CTGCTGTGTCCTGCTTATCCACAACATTTTGCGCACGGTTATGTGGACAAAATACCTGGTTACCCAGGCC
GTGCCGGCACGTTAACCGGGCTGCATCCGATGCAAGTGTGTCGCTGTCGACGCAAGCGGCCGCA
Features (pLannotate 1.2.2; 18 found; start..end, strand, type, name):
    224..812     +  rep_origin     ori: high-copy-number ColE1/pMB1/pBR322/pUC origin of replication
    995..1087    +  CDS            lacI (fragment): lac repressor; lacI; The lac repressor binds to the lac operator to inhibit transcription in E. coli. This inhibition can be relieved by adding lactose or isopropyl-β-D-thiogalactopyranoside (IPTG).
   1100..1121    +  protein_bind   CAP binding site: CAP binding activates transcription in the presence of cAMP. E. coli catabolite activator protein
   1136..1166    +  promoter       lac promoter: promoter for the E. coli lac operon
   1174..1190    +  protein_bind   lac operator: The lac repressor binds to the lac operator to inhibit transcription in E. coli. This inhibition can be relieved by adding lactose or isopropyl-β-D-thiogalactopyranoside (IPTG). lac repressor encoded by lacI
   1227..1283    -  misc_feature   MCS: pUC18/19 multiple cloning site
   1280..1437    +  CDS            lacZα (fragment): LacZα fragment of β-galactosidase; lacZ fragment
   1443..1542    -  misc_feature   bom (fragment): basis of mobility region from pBR322
   1804..1906    +  promoter       cat promoter: promoter of the E. coli cat gene encoding chloramphenicol acetyltransferase
   1907..2563    +  CDS            cat: CAT_ECOLX - Experimental evidence at protein level: Swiss-Prot protein existence level 1. This enzyme is an effector of chloramphenicol resistance in bacteria. From Escherichia coli. This protein is used as a marker in many commonly used cloning vectors, such as pACYC184.
   2570..2914    +  CDS            resD (fragment): REDF_ECOLI - Also known as D. Protein inferred from homology: Swiss-Prot protein existence level 3. Acts as a repressor of transcription and as a site-specific resolvase that cleaves at the RfsF site. From Escherichia coli (strain K12).
   3381..3600    +  rep_origin     ori2: secondary origin of replication for the bacterial F plasmid; also known as oriS
   3691..4443    +  CDS            repE: REPE1_ECOLI - Also known as E, rep. Experimental evidence at protein level: Swiss-Prot protein existence level 1. Replication initiator in the monomeric form, and autogenous repressor in the dimeric form. From Escherichia coli (strain K12).
   4449..4699    +  misc_feature   incC: incC; incompatibility region of the bacterial F plasmid
   5025..6200    +  CDS            sopA: partitioning protein for the bacterial F plasmid; sopA
   6200..7168    +  CDS            sopB: SOPB_ECOLI - Also known as B. Experimental evidence at protein level: Swiss-Prot protein existence level 1. Control of plasmid partitioning; required to recognize the cis-acting. Binds specifically with the DNA segment containing the sopC region. SopB is trans-acting. From Escherichia coli (strain K12).
   7244..7717    +  misc_feature   sopC: sopC; centromere-like partitioning region of the bacterial F plasmid
   7817..1       +  CDS            yuaZ (fragment) (across the origin): YUAZ_ECO57 - Protein predicted: Swiss-Prot protein existence level 4. From Escherichia coli O157:H7.
