[The description below was written by a language model from this plasmid's Addgene catalogue record and pLannotate feature annotations shown in this document.]
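Description:
pMXBC_bFq is a synthetic-biology assembly vector from the MetClo system, a methylase-assisted hierarchical DNA assembly method that relies on a single type IIS restriction enzyme. This version is built on the pMXBC backbone and is intended for BsaI-based MetClo, with flanking adaptor sequences of type b-q that set which overhangs the assembled fragment will carry into the next round of assembly. It is propagated in E. coli under chloramphenicol selection, provided by a cat gene driven by its native promoter.

The 7,974 nt sequence carries the full F-plasmid replication and partitioning module: ori2 (oriS), the RepE initiator, the incC incompatibility region, and the sopA/sopB/sopC partitioning system, together with fragments of resD and yuaZ that come along with the F-derived segment. This BAC-like machinery normally gives stable, low-copy maintenance suited to large assemblies. The feature table also shows a high-copy ColE1/pUC-type origin lying next to the LacZα cassette, which is consistent with the catalogue's "high copy" listing. The record does not state whether this origin is removed along with the cassette during assembly, although its position makes that plausible.

The listed insert is LacZα, made up of a short lacI remnant, the CAP binding site, lac promoter and operator, a pUC18/19 multiple cloning site and a lacZα fragment, followed by a partial bom region. In vectors of this kind the cassette serves as a replaceable blue/white screening marker: successful assembly displaces it, so correct clones appear white. The BsaI sites, methylase recognition sequences and adaptor sequences themselves are not annotated in the feature table.
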