Addgene plasmid #114253: pMXBC_bFq
Purpose: POC12395, MetClo assembly vector with F replication origin and chloramphenicol resistance for BsaI-based MetClo, adaptor sequence type b-q
Depositing lab: Christopher A. O'Callaghan. Depositing organization: University of Oxford. Publication: MetClo: methylase-assisted hierarchical DNA assembly using a single type IIS restriction enzyme. Lin D, O'Callaghan CA. Nucleic Acids Res. 2018 Jul 9. pii: 5050631. doi: 10.1093/nar/gky596. PubMed 29986052.
Backbone
  Vector backbone: pMXBC
  Vector type: Synthetic Biology
Growth in bacteria
  Bacterial resistance: Chloramphenicol, 25 μg/mL
  Growth temperature: 37°C
  Growth strain: DH5alpha
  Copy number: High Copy
Gene/Insert
  Gene/Insert name: LacZalpha
  Species: Synthetic
  Cloning method: Restriction Enzyme; 5′ cloning site unknown (unknown if destroyed)
Terms and licenses: Academic/Nonprofit Terms; Industry Terms: Not Available to Industry
How to cite: pMXBC_bFq was a gift from Christopher A. O'Callaghan (Addgene plasmid # 114253 ; http://n2t.net/addgene:114253 ; RRID:Addgene_114253)
